>Addgene plasmid #227673 | HEK4-53bp-tag-insertion-pegRNA | addgene full sequence | sequence record 449995 | Addgene NGS Result
GTGGCACTTTTCGGGGAAATGTGCGCGGAACCCCTATTTGTTTATTTTTCTAAATACATTCAAATATGTA
TCCGCTCATGAGACAATAACCCTGATAAATGCTTCAATAATATTGAAAAAGGAAGAGTATGAGTATTCAA
CATTTCCGTGTCGCCCTTATTCCCTTTTTTGCGGCATTTTGCCTTCCTGTTTTTGCTCACCCAGAAACGC
TGGTGAAAGTAAAAGATGCTGAAGATCAGTTGGGTGCACGAGTGGGTTACATCGAACTGGATCTCAACAG
CGGTAAGATCCTTGAGAGTTTTCGCCCCGAAGAACGTTTTCCAATGATGAGCACTTTTAAAGTTCTGCTA
TGTGGCGCGGTATTATCCCGTATTGACGCCGGGCAAGAGCAACTCGGTCGCCGCATACACTATTCTCAGA
ATGACTTGGTTGAGTACTCACCAGTCACAGAAAAGCATCTTACGGATGGCATGACAGTAAGAGAATTATG
CAGTGCTGCCATAACCATGAGTGATAACACTGCGGCCAACTTACTTCTGACAACGATCGGAGGACCGAAG
GAGCTAACCGCTTTTTTGCACAACATGGGGGATCATGTAACTCGCCTTGATCGTTGGGAACCGGAGCTGA
ATGAAGCCATACCAAACGACGAGCGTGACACCACGATGCCTGTAGCAATGGCAACAACGTTGCGCAAACT
ATTAACTGGCGAACTACTTACTCTAGCTTCCCGGCAACAATTAATAGACTGGATGGAGGCGGATAAAGTT
GCAGGACCACTTCTGCGCTCGGCCCTTCCGGCTGGCTGGTTTATTGCTGATAAATCTGGAGCCGGTGAGC
GTGGGTCTCGCGGTATCATTGCAGCACTGGGGCCAGATGGTAAGCCCTCCCGTATCGTAGTTATCTACAC
GACGGGGAGTCAGGCAACTATGGATGAACGAAATAGACAGATCGCTGAGATAGGTGCCTCACTGATTAAG
CATTGGTAACTGTCAGACCAAGTTTACTCATATATACTTTAGATTGATTTAAAACTTCATTTTTAATTTA
AAAGGATCTAGGTGAAGATCCTTTTTGATAATCTCATGACCAAAATCCCTTAACGTGAGTTTTCGTTCCA
CTGAGCGTCAGACCCCGTAGAAAAGATCAAAGGATCTTCTTGAGATCCTTTTTTTCTGCGCGTAATCTGC
TGCTTGCAAACAAAAAAACCACCGCTACCAGCGGTGGTTTGTTTGCCGGATCAAGAGCTACCAACTCTTT
TTCCGAAGGTAACTGGCTTCAGCAGAGCGCAGATACCAAATACTGTTCTTCTAGTGTAGCCGTAGTTAGG
CCACCACTTCAAGAACTCTGTAGCACCGCCTACATACCTCGCTCTGCTAATCCTGTTACCAGTGGCTGCT
GCCAGTGGCGATAAGTCGTGTCTTACCGGGTTGGACTCAAGACGATAGTTACCGGATAAGGCGCAGCGGT
CGGGCTGAACGGGGGGTTCGTGCACACAGCCCAGCTTGGAGCGAACGACCTACACCGAACTGAGATACCT
ACAGCGTGAGCTATGAGAAAGCGCCACGCTTCCCGAAGGGAGAAAGGCGGACAGGTATCCGGTAAGCGGC
AGGGTCGGAACAGGAGAGCGCACGAGGGAGCTTCCAGGGGGAAACGCCTGGTATCTTTATAGTCCTGTCG
GGTTTCGCCACCTCTGACTTGAGCGTCGATTTTTGTGATGCTCGTCAGGGGGGCGGAGCCTATGGAAAAA
CGCCAGCAACGCGGCCTTTTTACGGTTCCTGGCCTTTTGCTGGCCTTTTGCTCACATGTTCTTTCCTGCG
TTATCCCCTGATTCTGTGGATAACCGTATTACCGCCTTTGAGTGAGCTGATACCGCTCGCCGCAGCCGAA
CGACCGAGCGCAGCGAGTCAGTGAGCGAGGAAGCGGAAGAGCGCCCAATACGCAAACCGCCTCTCCCCGC
GCGTTGGCCGATTCATTAATGCAGCTGGCACGACAGGTTTCCCGACTGGAAAGCGGGCAGTGAGCGCAAC
GCAATTAATGTGAGTTAGCTCACTCATTAGGCACCCCAGGCTTTACACTTTATGCTTCCGGCTCGTATGT
TGTGTGGAATTGTGAGCGGATAACAATTTCACACAGGAAACAGCTATGACCATGATTACGCCAAGCGCGC
AATTAACCCTCACTAAAGGGAACAAAAGCTGGAGCTCCACCGCGGTGGCGGCCGCCCCCTTCACCGAGGG
CCTATTTCCCATGATTCCTTCATATTTGCATATACGATACAAGGCTGTTAGAGAGATAATTGGAATTAAT
TTGACTGTAAACACAAAGATATTAGTACAAAATACGTGACGTAGAAAGTAATAATTTCTTGGGTAGTTTG
CAGTTTTAAAATTATGTTTTAAAATGGACTATCATATGCTTACCGTAACTTGAAAGTATTTCGATTTCTT
GGCTTTATATATCTTGTGGAAAGGACGAAACACCGGCACTGCGGCTGGAGGTGGGTTTTAGAGCTAGAAA
TAGCAAGTTAAAATAAGGCTAGTCCGTTATCAACTTGAAAAAGTGGGACCGAGTCGGTCCAGTCTCCGCT
TTAACCCCCAAGCGTAATCTGGAACATCGTATGGGTAAGAGCCGAGTCGTGACAGCGGACAACCCTCCAG
CCGCAGTTTTTTGATATCAAGCTTATCGATACCGTCGACCTCGAGGGGGGGCCCGGTACCCAATTCGCCC
TATAGTGAGTCGTATTACGCGCGCTCACTGGCCGTCGTTTTACAACGTCGTGACTGGGAAAACCCTGGCG
TTACCCAACTTAATCGCCTTGCAGCACATCCCCCTTTCGCCAGCTGGCGTAATAGCGAAGAGGCCCGCAC
CGATCGCCCTTCCCAACAGTTGCGCAGCCTGAATGGCGAATGGG
[124 nt withheld, positions 2915-3038]
C
[91 nt withheld, positions 3040-3130]
A
[49 nt withheld, positions 3132-3180]
CCTTTGACGTTGGAGTCCACGTTCTTT
[37 nt withheld, positions 3208-3244]
ACCCTATCTCGGTCTATTCTTTTGATTTATAAGGGATTTTGCCGATTTCGGCCTATTGGTTAAAAAATGA
GCTGATTTAACAAAAATTTAACGCGAATTTTAACAAAATATTAACGCTTACAATTTAG
Features (pLannotate 1.2.2; 16 found; start..end, strand, type, name):
     24..128     +  promoter       AmpR promoter: bla
    129..989     +  CDS            AmpR: β-lactamase; bla; confers resistance to ampicillin, carbenicillin, and related antibiotics
   1160..1748    +  rep_origin     ori: high-copy-number ColE1/pMB1/pBR322/pUC origin of replication
   1931..2023    +  CDS            lacI (fragment): lac repressor; lacI; The lac repressor binds to the lac operator to inhibit transcription in E. coli. This inhibition can be relieved by adding lactose or isopropyl-β-D-thiogalactopyranoside (IPTG).
   2036..2057    +  protein_bind   CAP binding site: CAP binding activates transcription in the presence of cAMP. E. coli catabolite activator protein
   2072..2102    +  promoter       lac promoter: promoter for the E. coli lac operon
   2110..2126    +  protein_bind   lac operator: The lac repressor binds to the lac operator to inhibit transcription in E. coli. This inhibition can be relieved by adding lactose or isopropyl-β-D-thiogalactopyranoside (IPTG). lac repressor encoded by lacI
   2171..2189    +  promoter       T3 promoter: promoter for bacteriophage T3 RNA polymerase
   2202..2225    +  misc_feature   MCS (fragment): pBluescript multiple cloning site
   2236..2476    +  promoter       U6 promoter: RNA polymerase III promoter for human U6 snRNA
   2505..2578    +  misc_RNA       gRNA scaffold: guide RNA scaffold for the Streptococcus pyogenes CRISPR/Cas9 system
   2600..2627    -  CDS            3xHA (fragment): three tandem HA epitope tags
   2673..2720    +  misc_feature   MCS (fragment): pBluescript multiple cloning site
   2729..2747    -  promoter       T7 promoter: promoter for bacteriophage T7 RNA polymerase
   2755..2910    +  CDS            lacZα (fragment): LacZα fragment of β-galactosidase; lacZ fragment
   2915..3343    +  rep_origin     f1 ori (sequence partly withheld): f1 bacteriophage origin of replication; arrow indicates direction of (+) strand synthesis
