[The description below was written by a language model from this plasmid's Addgene catalogue record and pLannotate feature annotations shown in this document.]
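Description:
HEK4-53bp-tag-insertion-pegRNA is a small (about 3.4 kb) pBluescript-based plasmid that expresses a prime editing guide RNA (pegRNA) in mammalian cells. It is propagated in E. coli through a high-copy ColE1/pUC-type origin and selected with ampicillin via the β-lactamase gene and its native promoter. The backbone retains the usual pBluescript remnants: an f1 phage origin, lac promoter/operator and CAP site, fragments of lacI and lacZα, and flanking T3 and T7 phage promoters on either side of the split multiple cloning site. None of these contribute to function in mammalian cells.

The payload, inserted into the cloning site by Gibson assembly, is a human U6 RNA polymerase III promoter followed by a short gap that would accommodate the spacer and then the Streptococcus pyogenes Cas9 guide RNA scaffold. The spacer sequence is not given in the record. The target is listed as the human HEK4 site, and the catalogue links this name to the EPHA3 gene entry, possibly only because HEK4 is one of that gene's aliases. Downstream of the scaffold lies the 3′ extension expected of a pegRNA, which carries the reverse transcriptase template and primer binding site. The annotation detects a reverse-orientation fragment of an HA epitope tag there, consistent with the templated 53 bp insertion encoding a tag sequence, though the record does not define the insertion's exact content.

No Cas9 nickase–reverse transcriptase prime editor or mammalian selection marker is encoded, so the plasmid is meant to be co-delivered with a separate editor construct. It was deposited with work on how intracellular dNTP levels affect prime editing efficiency, where a relatively long templated insertion serves as a demanding test of editing.
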