Addgene plasmid #227673: HEK4-53bp-tag-insertion-pegRNA
Purpose: PegRNA for 53 bp insertion
Depositing lab: Scot Wolfe. Depositing organization: University of Massachusetts, Worcester. Publication: Increasing intracellular dNTP levels improves prime editing efficiency. Liu P, Ponnienselvan K, Nyalile T, Oikemus S, Joynt AT, Iyer S, Kelly K, Guo D, Kyawe PP, Vanderleeden E, Redick SD, Huang L, Chen Z, Lee JM, Schiffer CA, Harlan DM, Wang JP, Emerson CP Jr, Lawson ND, Watts JK, Sontheimer EJ, Luban J, Wolfe SA. Nat Biotechnol. 2024 Sep 25. doi: 10.1038/s41587-024-02405-x. PubMed 39322763.
Backbone
  Vector backbone: pbluescript
  Vector type: Mammalian Expression, CRISPR
Growth in bacteria
  Bacterial resistance: Ampicillin, 100 μg/mL
  Growth temperature: 37°C
  Growth strain: DH5alpha
  Copy number: Unknown
Gene/Insert
  Gene/Insert name: SpCas9 sgRNA scaffold (alt name: HEK4 sgRNA)
  gRNA/shRNA sequence: Unknown
  Species: H. sapiens (human)
  Entrez Gene: EPHA3 (a.k.a. EK4, ETK, ETK1, HEK, HEK4, TYRO4)
  Promoter: U6
  Cloning method: Gibson Cloning
  Sequencing primers: 5′ M13 Rev; 3′ T7 promoter
Terms and licenses: Academic/Nonprofit Terms; Industry Terms: Not Available to Industry
How to cite: HEK4-53bp-tag-insertion-pegRNA was a gift from Scot Wolfe (Addgene plasmid # 227673 ; http://n2t.net/addgene:227673 ; RRID:Addgene_227673)
